>Addgene plasmid | STAG1-HaloTag Vector | analyzer sequence | sequence record 475150
CGGCAGTGAAAAAAATGCTTTATTTGTGAAATTTGTGATGCTATTGCTTTATTTGTAACCATTATAAGCT
GCAATAAACAAGTTAACAACAACAATTGCATTCATTTTATGTTTCAGGTTCAGGGGGAGGTGTGGGAGGT
TTTTTAAAGCAAGTAAAACCTCTACAAATGTGGTATGGCTGATTATGATCCGCGGCCGCAATACGTCGAC
GTTATCAGCTGACTTCGTACGAGAGCCTAGGATTATGGCGCGCCACTAGTTATTAATAGTAATCAATTAC
GGGGTCATTAGTTCATAGCCCATATATGGAGTTCCGCGTTACATAACTTACGGTAAATGGCCCGCCTGGC
TGACCGCCCAACGACCCCCGCCCATTGACGTCAATAATGACGTATGTTCCCATAGTAACGCCAATAGGGA
CTTTCCATTGACGTCAATGGGTGGAGTATTTACGGTAAACTGCCCACTTGGCAGTACATCAAGTGTATCA
TATGCCAAGTCCGCCCCCTATTGACGTCAATGACGGTAAATGGCCCGCCTGGCATTATGCCCAGTACATG
ACCTTACGGGACTTTCCTACTTGGCAGTACATCTACGTATTAGTCATCGCTATTACCATGGTGATGCGGT
TTTGGCAGTACACCAATGGGCGTGGATAGCGGTTTGACTCACGGGGATTTCCAAGTCTCCACCCCATTGA
CGTCAATGGGAGTTTGTTTTGGCACCAAAATCAACGGGACTTTCCAAAATGTCGTAATAACCCCGCCCCG
TTGACGCAAATGGGCGGTAGGCGTGTACGGTGGGAGGTCTATATAAGCAGAGCTGGTTTAGTGAACCGTC
AGATCACTAGAAGCTTTATTGCGGTAGTTTATCACAGTTAAATTGCTAACGCAGTCAGTGCTTCTGACAC
AACAGTCTCGAACTTAAGCTGCAGAAGTTGGTCGTGAGGCACTGGGCAGGTAAGTATCAAGGTTACAAGA
CAGGTTTAAGGAGACCAATAGAAACTGGGCTTGTCGAGACAGAGAAGACTCTTGCGTTTCTGATAGGCAC
CTATTGGTCTTACTGACATCCACTTTGCCTTTCTCTCCACAGGTGTCCACTCCCAGTTCAATTACAGCTC
TTAAGGCTAGAGTATTAATACGACTCACTATAGGGCTAGCGATCGCCATGATTACTTCAGAATTACCAGT
GTTACAGGATTCAACTAATGAAACTACTGCCCATTCCGATGCTGGCAGCGAGCTTGAAGAAACAGAGGTC
AAAGGAAAAAGAAAAAGGGGTCGTCCTGGCCGGCCTCCATCTACAAATAAGAAACCTCGAAAATCTCCAG
GTGAGAAGAGCAGAATTGAAGCTGGAATTAGAGGAGCAGGCCGTGGAAGAGCTAATGGACACCCTCAACA
GAATGGGGAAGGGGAGCCTGTCACATTATTTGAGGTGGTGAAACTGGGGAAAAGTGCAATGCAGTCCGTG
GTGGATGACTGGATTGAATCATATAAACAAGACAGGGACATCGCACTTCTGGATTTAATCAACTTTTTTA
TCCAGTGTTCAGGATGTCGAGGTACTGTGAGAATAGAGATGTTTCGAAATATGCAGAATGCAGAAATCAT
CAGAAAAATGACTGAAGAATTTGATGAGGACAGTGGTGATTATCCTCTTACCATGCCTGGACCTCAGTGG
AAAAAATTTCGTTCAAACTTTTGTGAATTTATTGGAGTCCTGATTCGACAGTGTCAGTATAGCATAATTT
ATGATGAGTATATGATGGACACAGTAATCTCCCTTTTGACGGGTTTGTCAGACTCCCAGGTCAGAGCTTT
TAGGCATACAAGTACCCTGGCTGCCATGAAGCTCATGACTGCTCTGGTGAATGTTGCCTTAAACCTCAGT
ATTCATCAGGATAATACCCAGAGACAATATGAAGCCGAGAGAAATAAAATGATTGGGAAGAGAGCCAATG
AAAGGTTGGAGTTACTACTTCAGAAACGCAAAGAGCTGCAAGAAAATCAGGATGAAATCGAAAATATGAT
GAACTCTATTTTTAAGGGTATATTTGTTCATAGATACCGTGATGCTATTGCTGAGATTAGAGCCATTTGT
ATTGAAGAAATTGGAGTATGGATGAAAATGTATAGTGATGCCTTCCTAAATGACAGTTACCTAAAATATG
TTGGCTGGACTCTTCATGACAGGCAAGGGGAAGTCAGGCTGAAGTGTTTGAAAGCTCTGCAGAGTCTATA
TACCAATAGAGAATTATTCCCCAAATTGGAACTATTCACTAACCGATTCAAGGATCGCATTGTATCAATG
ACACTTGATAAAGAATATGATGTTGCTGTGGAAGCTATTCGATTGGTTACTCTGATACTTCATGGAAGTG
AAGAAGCTCTTTCCAATGAAGACTGTGAAAATGTTTACCACTTGGTGTACTCGGCACATCGCCCTGTTGC
TGTGGCAGCTGGAGAGTTCCTTCACAAAAAGCTATTTAGCAGACATGACCCACAAGCAGAAGAAGCATTA
GCAAAGAGGAGGGGAAGAAACAGCCCGAATGGAAACCTCATTAGGATGCTGGTTCTTTTCTTTCTTGAAA
GTGAGTTACATGAACATGCAGCCTACTTGGTGGACAGTTTATGGGAGAGCTCTCAAGAACTGTTGAAAGA
CTGGGAATGTATGACAGAGTTGCTATTAGAAGAACCTGTTCAAGGAGAGGAAGCAATGTCTGATCGTCAA
GAGAGTGCTCTTATAGAGCTAATGGTTTGTACAATTCGTCAAGCTGCTGAGGCACATCCTCCAGTGGGAA
GGGGTACCGGCAAGAGAGTGCTAACTGCCAAAGAAAGGAAAACTCAAATTGATGATAGAAACAAATTGAC
TGAACATTTTATTATTACACTTCCTATGTTACTGTCAAAGTATTCTGCAGATGCAGAGAAGGTAGCAAAC
TTGCTACAAATCCCACAGTATTTTGATTTAGAAATCTACAGCACAGGTAGAATGGAAAAGCATCTGGATG
CTTTATTAAAACAGATTAAGTTTGTTGTGGAGAAACACGTAGAATCAGATGTTCTAGAAGCCTGCAGTAA
AACCTATAGTATCTTATGCAGTGAAGAATATACCATCCAGAACAGAGTTGACATAGCTCGAAGCCAGCTG
ATTGATGAGTTTGTAGATCGATTCAATCATTCTGTGGAAGACCTATTGCAAGAGGGAGAAGAAGCTGATG
ATGATGACATTTACAATGTTCTTTCTACATTAAAGCGGTTAACTTCTTTTCACAATGCACATGATCTCAC
AAAATGGGATCTCTTTGGTAATTGCTACAGATTATTGAAGACTGGAATTGAACATGGAGCCATGCCAGAA
CAGATAGTCGTGCAAGCACTGCAGTGTTCCCATTATTCGATTCTTTGGCAGTTGGTGAAAATTACTGATG
GCTCTCCTTCCAAAGAGGATTTGTTGGTATTGAGGAAAACGGTGAAATCCTTTTTGGCTGTTTGCCAGCA
GTGCCTGTCTAATGTTAATACTCCAGTGAAAGAACAGGCTTTCATGTTACTCTGTGATCTTCTGATGATT
TTCAGCCACCAATTAATGACAGGTGGCAGAGAGGGCCTTCAGCCTTTGGTGTTCAATCCAGATACTGGAC
TCCAATCTGAACTCCTCAGTTTTGTGATGGATCACGTTTTTATTGACCAAGACGAGGAGAACCAGAGCAT
GGAGGGTGATGAAGAAGATGAAGCTAATAAAATTGAGGCCTTACATAAAAGAAGGAATCTACTTGCTGCT
TTCAGCAAACTTATCATTTATGACATTGTTGACATGCATGCAGCTGCAGACATCTTCAAACACTACATGA
AGTATTACAATGACTATGGTGATATTATTAAGGAAACACTGAGTAAAACCAGGCAGATTGATAAAATTCA
GTGTGCCAAGACTCTCATTCTCAGTTTGCAACAGTTATTTAATGAACTTGTTCAAGAGCAAGGTCCCAAC
CTAGATAGGACATCTGCCCATGTCAGTGGCATTAAAGAACTGGCACGTCGCTTTGCCCTTACATTTGGAT
TGGACCAGATTAAGACACGAGAAGCAGTTGCCACACTTCACAAGGATGGCATAGAGTTTGCATTTAAATA
CCAAAATCAGAAAGGACAAGAGTATCCACCTCCTAATCTGGCTTTTCTTGAAGTACTAAGTGAATTTTCT
TCTAAACTTCTTCGACAGGACAAAAAGACAGTTCATTCATACCTAGAGAAATTCCTTACCGAGCAGATGA
TGGAAAGGAGGGAGGATGTATGGCTTCCACTCATCTCCTATAGAAATTCATTAGTCACTGGGGGTGAAGA
TGATAGAATGTCTGTGAACAGTGGAAGTAGCAGCAGCAAAACCTCATCAGTAAGGAATAAGAAAGGACGA
CCTCCACTTCATAAAAAACGAGTAGAAGATGAGAGTCTGGATAACACATGGCTAAACAGGACTGACACCA
TGATTCAGACTCCTGGCCCCCTGCCAGCACCACAACTCACATCCACTGTACTGCGGGAGAACAGTCGGCC
CATGGGAGACCAGATTCAAGAACCTGAGTCTGAACATGGTTCTGAACCAGACTTTTTACACAATCCTCAG
ATGCAGATCTCTTGGTTAGGCCAGCCGAAGTTAGAAGACTTAAATCGGAAGGACAGAACAGGAATGAACT
ACATGAAAGTGAGAACTGGAGTGAGGCATGCTGTTCGGGGTCTAATGGAGGAAGATGCTGAGCCCATCTT
TGAAGATGTGATGATGTCATCCCGAAGCCAGTTAGAAGATATGAATGAAGAATTTGAGGACACCATGGTT
ATTGATCTGCCTCCATCAAGAAATCGGCGAGAGAGAGCTGAGCTAAGGCCAGACTTCTTTGACTCTGCAG
CTATCATAGAAGATGATTCAGGATTTGGAATGCCTATGTTCGTTTCTCTCGAGCCAACCACTGAGGATCT
GTACTTTCAGAGCGATAACGATGGATCCGAAATCGGTACTGGCTTTCCATTCGACCCCCATTATGTGGAA
GTCCTGGGCGAGCGCATGCACTACGTCGATGTTGGTCCGCGCGATGGCACCCCTGTGCTGTTCCTGCACG
GTAACCCGACCTCCTCCTACGTGTGGCGCAACATCATCCCGCATGTTGCACCGACCCATCGCTGCATTGC
TCCAGACCTGATCGGTATGGGCAAATCCGACAAACCAGACCTGGGTTATTTCTTCGACGACCACGTCCGC
TTCATGGATGCCTTCATCGAAGCCCTGGGTCTGGAAGAGGTCGTCCTGGTCATTCACGACTGGGGCTCCG
CTCTGGGTTTCCACTGGGCCAAGCGCAATCCAGAGCGCGTCAAAGGTATTGCATTTATGGAGTTCATCCG
CCCTATCCCGACCTGGGACGAATGGCCAGAATTTGCCCGCGAGACCTTCCAGGCCTTCCGCACCACCGAC
GTCGGCCGCAAGCTGATCATCGATCAGAACGTTTTTATCGAGGGTACGCTGCCGATGGGTGTCGTCCGCC
CGCTGACTGAAGTCGAGATGGACCATTACCGCGAGCCGTTCCTGAATCCTGTTGACCGCGAGCCACTGTG
GCGCTTCCCAAACGAGCTGCCAATCGCCGGTGAGCCAGCGAACATCGTCGCGCTGGTCGAAGAATACATG
GACTGGCTGCACCAGTCCCCTGTCCCGAAGCTGCTGTTCTGGGGCACCCCAGGCGTTCTGATCCCACCGG
CCGAAGCCGCTCGCCTGGCCAAAAGCCTGCCTAACTGCAAGGCTGTGGACATCGGCCCGGGTCTGAATCT
GCTGCAAGAAGACAACCCGGACCTGATCGGCAGCGAGATCGCGCGCTGGCTGTCTACTCTGGAGATTTCC
GGTTAATAGAATTCTAGAGTCGACCTGCAGGCATGCAAGCTGATTTGGCTGCTGCCACCGCTGAGCAAGG
CCGCTTCGAGCAGACATGATAAGATACATTGATGAGTTTGGACAAACCACAACTAGAATGCAGTGAAAAA
AATGCTTTATTTGTGAAATTTGTGATGCTATTGCTTTATTTGTAACCATTATAAGCTGCAATAAACAAGT
TAACAACAACAATTGCATTCATTTTATGTTTCAGGTTCAGGGGGAGATGTGGGAGGTTTTTTTAAGCAAG
TAAAACCTCTACAAATGTGGTAAAATCTTAATTAAGAATTCTAATATAACTTCGTATAGCATACATTATA
CGAAGTTATGGATCCACTGTTGACAATTAATCATCGGCATAGTATATCGGCATAGTATAATACGACAAGG
TGAGGAACTAAACCCAGGAGGCAGATCATGATTGAACAAGATGGATTGCACGCAGGTTCTCCGGCCGCTT
GGGTGGAGAGGCTATTCGGCTATGACTGGGCACAACAGACAATCGGCTGCTCTGATGCCGCCGTGTTCCG
GCTGTCAGCGCAGGGGCGCCCGGTTCTTTTTGTCAAGACCGACCTGTCCGGTGCCCTGAATGAACTGCAG
GACGAGGCAGCGCGGCTATCGTGGCTGGCCACGACGGGCGTTCCTTGCGCAGCTGTGCTCGACGTTGTCA
CTGAAGCGGGAAGGGACTGGCTGCTATTGGGCGAAGTGCCGGGGCAGGATCTCCTGTCATCTCACCTTGC
TCCTGCCGAGAAAGTATCCATCATGGCTGATGCAATGCGGCGGCTGCATACGCTTGATCCGGCTACCTGC
CCATTCGACCACCAAGCGAAACATCGCATCGAGCGAGCACGTACTCGGATGGAAGCCGGTCTTGTCGATC
AGGATGATCTGGACGAAGAGCATCAGGGGCTCGCGCCAGCCGAACTGTTCGCCAGGCTCAAGGCGCGCAT
GCCCGACGGCGAGGATCTCGTCGTGACCCATGGCGATGCCTGCTTGCCGAATATCATGGTGGAAAATGGC
CGCTTTTCTGGATTCATCGACTGTGGCCGGCTGGGTGTGGCGGACCGCTATCAGGACATAGCGTTGGCTA
CCCGTGATATTGCTGAAGAGCTTGGCGGCGAATGGGCTGACCGCTTCCTCGTGCTTTACGGTATCGCCGC
TCCCGATTCGCAGCGCATCGCCTTCTATCGCCTTCTTGACGAGTTCTTCTGATTCGAAATGACCGACCAA
GCGACGCCCAACCGGTATCAGCTCACTCAAAGGCGGTAATACGGTTATCCACAGAATCAGGGGATAACGC
AGGAAAGAACATGTCAAACATGAGAATTACAACTTATATCGTATGGGGCTGACTTCAGGTGCTACATTTG
AAGAGATAAATTGCACTGAAATCTAGAAATATTTTATCTGATTAATAAGATGATCTTCTTGAGATCGTTT
TGGTCTGCGCGTAATCTCTTGCTCTGAAAACGAAAAAACCGCCTTGCAGGGCGGTTTTTCGAAGGTTCTC
TGAGCTACCAACTCTTTGAACCGAGGTAACTGGCTTGGAGGAGCGCAGTCACCAAAACTTGTCCTTTCAG
TTTAGCCTTAACCGGCGCATGACTTCAAGACTAACTCCTCTAAATCAATTACCAGTGGCTGCTGCCAGTG
GTGCTTTTGCATGTCTTTCCGGGTTGGACTCAAGACGATAGTTACCGGATAAGGCGCAGCGGTCGGACTG
AACGGGGGGTTCGTGCATACAGTCCAGCTTGGAGCGAACTGCCTACCCGGAACTGAGTGTCAGGCGTGGA
ATGAGACAAACGCGGCCATAACAGCGGAATGACACCGGTAAACCGAAAGGCAGGAACAGGAGAGCGCACG
AGGGAGCCGCCAGGGGGAAACGCCTGGTATCTTTATAGTCCTGTCGGGTTTCGCCACCACTGATTTGAGC
GTCAGATTTCGTGATGCTTGTCAGGGGGGCGGAGCCTATGGAAAAACGGCTTTGCCGCGGCCCTCTCACT
TCCCTGTTAAGTATCTTCCTGGCATCTTCCAGGAAATCTCCGCCCCGTTCGTAAGCCATTTCCGCTCGCC
GCAGTCGAACGACCGAGCGTAGCGAGTCAGTGAGCGAGGAAGCGGAATATATCCTGTATCACATATTCTG
CTGACGCACCGGTGCAGCCTTTTTTCTCCTGCCACATGAAGCACTTCACTGACACCCTCATCAGTGCCAA
CATAGTAAGCCAGTATACACTCCGCTAGCGCTGATGTCCGGAATCGTCACACAAAAAACCAACACACAGA
TGTAATGAAAATAAAGATATTTTATTGCGGCCATCGTGATGGCTAGAGTTTAGCCCTCCCACACATAACC
AGAGGGCAGCAATTCACGAATCCCAACTGCCGTCGGCTGTCCATCACTGTCCTTCACTATGGCTTTGATC
CCAGGATGCAGATCGAGAAGCACCTGTCGGCACCGTCCGCAGGGGCTCAAGATGCCCCTGTTCTCATTTC
CGATCGCGACGATACAAGTCAGGTTGCCAGCTGCCGCAGCAGCAGCAGTGCCCAGCACCACGAGTTCTGC
ACAAGGTCCCCCAGTAAAATGATATACATTGACACCAGTGAAGATGCGGCCGTCGCTAGAGAGAGCTGCG
CTGGCGACGCTGTAGTCTTCAGAGATGGGGATGCTGTTGATTGTAGCCGTTGCTCTTTCAATGAGGGTGG
ATTCTTCTTGAGACAAAGGCTTGGCCATGGTGGCGCTAGTGTCAGAAGAATCGAGCTTTTTGCAAAAGCC
TAGGCCTCCAAAAAAGCCTCCTCACTACTTCTGGAATAGCTCAGAGGCCGAGGCGGCCTCGGCCTCTGCA
TAAATAAAAAAAATTAGTCAGCCATGGGGCGGAGAATGGGCGGAACTGGGCGGAGTTAGGGGCGGGATGG
GCGGAGTTAGGGGCGGGACTATGGTTGCTGACTAATTGAGATGCATGCTTTGCATACTTCTGCCTGCTGG
GGAGCCTGGGGACTTTCCACACCTGGTTGCTGACTAATTGAGATGCATGCTTTGCATACTTCTGCCTGCT
GGGGAGCCTGGGGACTTTCCACACCCTAACTGACACACATTCCACAGCTGGTTCTTTCCGCCTCAGAAGG
TACCTAACCAAGTTCCTCTTTCAGAGGTTATTTCAGGCCATGGTGCTGCGCAAGACGCGTTAATTAAGAC
GT
Features (pLannotate 1.2.2; 21 found; start..end, strand, type, name):
      3..84      -  polyA_signal   SV40 poly(A) signal: SV40 polyadenylation signal
    107..190     -  CDS            large T antigen (fragment): large T antigen from SV40 (simian virus 40)
    255..620     +  enhancer       CMV enhancer: human cytomegalovirus immediate early enhancer
    622..821     +  promoter       CMV promoter: human cytomegalovirus (CMV) immediate early promoter
    960..1092    +  intron         chimeric intron: chimera between introns from human β-globin and immunoglobulin heavy chain genes
   1136..1154    +  promoter       T7 promoter: promoter for bacteriophage T7 RNA polymerase
   1168..4941    +  CDS            STAG1: STAG1_HUMAN - Also known as SA1, SCC3 Experimental evidence at protein level: Swiss-Prot protein existence level 1. Component of cohesin complex, a complex required for the cohesion of sister chromatids after DNA replication. The cohesin complex apparently forms a large proteinaceous ring within which sister chromatids can be trapped. At anaphase, the complex is cleaved and dissociates from chromatin, allowing sister chromatids to segregate. The cohesin complex may also play a role in spindle pole assembly during mitosis. From Homo sapiens (Human).
   4963..4983    +  CDS            TEV site: tobacco etch virus (TEV) protease recognition and cleavage site
   4999..5882    +  CDS            HaloTag® (fragment): modified bacterial dehalogenase that forms covalent bonds with chloroalkane derivatives
   5893..5921    +  misc_feature   MCS (fragment): pUC18/19 multiple cloning site
   5970..6091    -  polyA_signal   SV40 poly(A) signal: SV40 polyadenylation signal
   6114..6182    -  CDS            large T antigen (fragment): large T antigen from SV40 (simian virus 40)
   6206..6239    +  protein_bind   loxP: Cre-mediated recombination occurs in the 8-bp core sequence (GCATACAT). Cre recombinase
   6249..6296    +  promoter       EM7 promoter: synthetic bacterial promoter&nbsp
   6328..7119    +  CDS            neo: KKA2_KLEPN - Also known as kan, nptII. Experimental evidence at protein level: Swiss-Prot protein existence level 1. Resistance to kanamycin, neomycin, paromomycin, ribostamycin, butirosin and gentamicin B. From Klebsiella pneumoniae.
   7339..7884    +  rep_origin     p15A ori: Plasmids containing the medium-copy-number p15A origin of replication can be propagated in E. coli cells that contain a second plasmid with the ColE1 origin.
   7972..8027    +  rep_origin     RSF ori (fragment): Plasmids containing the RSF 1030 origin of replication can be propagated in E. coli cells that contain additional plasmids with compatible origins.
   8126..8152    -  misc_feature   bom (fragment): basis of mobility region from pBR322
   8168..8216    -  polyA_signal   poly(A) signal: synthetic polyadenylation signal
   8240..8638    -  CDS            BSD: blasticidin S deaminase; Aspergillus terreus BSD; confers resistance to blasticidin
   8669..9026    -  promoter       SV40 promoter: SV40 enhancer and early promoter
